Addgene plasmid #102737: EphA2 1-427 pcDNA3.1
Purpose: Expression of N terminal EphA2 in mammalian cells
Depositing lab: Jin Chen. Depositing organization: Vanderbilt University. Publication: EPHA2 Blockade Overcomes Acquired Resistance to EGFR Kinase Inhibitors in Lung Cancer. Amato KR, Wang S, Tan L, Hastings AK, Song W, Lovly CM, Meador CB, Ye F, Lu P, Balko JM, Colvin DC, Cates JM, Pao W, Gray NS, Chen J. Cancer Res. 2016 Jan 15;76(2):305-18. doi: 10.1158/0008-5472.CAN-15-0717. Epub 2016 Jan 7. PubMed 26744526.
Backbone
  Vector backbone: pcDNA3.1
  Vector type: Mammalian Expression
Growth in bacteria
  Bacterial resistance: Ampicillin, 100 μg/mL
  Growth temperature: 37°C
  Growth strain: DH5alpha
  Copy number: High Copy
Gene/Insert
  Gene/Insert name: EphA2 N terminal (1-427aa) (alt name: Eck)
  Species: M. musculus (mouse)
  Entrez Gene: Epha2 (a.k.a. AW545284, Eck, Myk2, Sek-2, Sek2)
  Promoter: CMV
  Tag / fusion protein: myc (C terminal on backbone); 6xHis (C terminal on backbone)
  Cloning method: Restriction Enzyme; 5′ cloning site EcoRI (not destroyed); 3′ cloning site XhoI (not destroyed)
  Sequencing primers: 5′ CMV-F; 3′ ACTGCACTCGAGGAAGCTTCGGCTAGTCACC
Terms and licenses: Academic/Nonprofit Terms; Industry Terms: Not Available to Industry
How to cite: EphA2 1-427 pcDNA3.1 was a gift from Jin Chen (Addgene plasmid # 102737 ; http://n2t.net/addgene:102737 ; RRID:Addgene_102737)
