[The description below was written by a language model from this plasmid's Addgene catalogue record and pLannotate feature annotations shown in this document.]
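Description:
EphA2 1-427 pcDNA3.1 is a mammalian expression plasmid built on the pcDNA3.1 backbone that drives production of an N-terminal fragment of the mouse receptor tyrosine kinase EphA2 (also called Eck). It is maintained in E. coli through a high-copy ColE1/pUC-type origin and selected with ampicillin via the β-lactamase gene. An f1 phage origin is also present, allowing single-stranded DNA production. For selection in mammalian cells the backbone carries a neomycin phosphotransferase gene flanked by the SV40 early promoter/enhancer and an SV40 polyadenylation signal, which confers G418 resistance. Short annotated fragments of ble, lacI, bom and an HIV-1 LTR appear to be backbone remnants or partial sequence matches rather than functional elements.

The insert, cloned between EcoRI and XhoI sites that both remain intact, encodes residues 1–427 of EphA2, and the annotated coding fragment of about 1.28 kb is consistent with that length. This truncation lacks the rest of the receptor, including the kinase domain. Transcription is driven by the human CMV immediate-early enhancer and promoter and terminated by the bovine growth hormone polyadenylation signal. A T7 promoter upstream of the insert permits in vitro transcription or use as a sequencing primer site. The catalogue entry lists C-terminal myc and 6xHis tags supplied by the backbone, for detection and affinity purification. The feature table does not annotate them separately, although there is unannotated space between the insert and the bGH signal where they would lie. The stated purpose is expression of N-terminal EphA2 in mammalian cells, and the plasmid is associated with work on EPHA2 in lung cancers with acquired resistance to EGFR kinase inhibitors.
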