Features (pLannotate 1.2.2; 20 found; start..end, strand, type, name):
    126..455     +  promoter       SV40 promoter: SV40 enhancer and early promoter
    522..1313    +  CDS            neo: KKA2_KLEPN - Also known as kan, nptII. Experimental evidence at protein level: Swiss-Prot protein existence level 1. Resistance to kanamycin, neomycin, paromomycin, ribostamycin, butirosin and gentamicin B. From Klebsiella pneumoniae.
   1339..1497    +  CDS            ble (fragment): BLE_KLEPN - Experimental evidence at protein level: Swiss-Prot protein existence level 1. Binding protein with a strong affinity to the bleomycin family of antibiotics. Binds to CL990; an antimitotic-antibiotic compound. From Klebsiella pneumoniae.
   1492..1613    +  polyA_signal   SV40 poly(A) signal: SV40 polyadenylation signal
   1686..1702    -  protein_bind   lac operator: The lac repressor binds to the lac operator to inhibit transcription in E. coli. This inhibition can be relieved by adding lactose or isopropyl-β-D-thiogalactopyranoside (IPTG). lac repressor encoded by lacI
   1710..1740    -  promoter       lac promoter: promoter for the E. coli lac operon
   1755..1776    -  protein_bind   CAP binding site: CAP binding activates transcription in the presence of cAMP. E. coli catabolite activator protein
   1789..1881    -  CDS            lacI (fragment): lac repressor; lacI; The lac repressor binds to the lac operator to inhibit transcription in E. coli. This inhibition can be relieved by adding lactose or isopropyl-β-D-thiogalactopyranoside (IPTG).
   2064..2652    -  rep_origin     ori: high-copy-number ColE1/pMB1/pBR322/pUC origin of replication
   2823..3683    -  CDS            AmpR: β-lactamase; bla; confers resistance to ampicillin, carbenicillin, and related antibiotics
   3684..3788    -  promoter       AmpR promoter: bla
   3847..3899    -  misc_feature   bom (fragment): basis of mobility region from pBR322
   4054..4433    +  enhancer       CMV enhancer: human cytomegalovirus immediate early enhancer
   4434..4637    +  promoter       CMV promoter: human cytomegalovirus (CMV) immediate early promoter
   4633..4666    +  LTR            5' LTR (truncated) (fragment): truncated 5' long terminal repeat (LTR) from HIV-1
   4682..4700    +  promoter       T7 promoter: promoter for bacteriophage T7 RNA polymerase
   4771..6054    +  CDS            Epha2 (fragment): EPHA2_MOUSE - Also known as Eck, Myk2, Sek2. Experimental evidence at protein level: Swiss-Prot protein existence level 1. Receptor tyrosine kinase which binds promiscuously membrane- bound ephrin-A family ligands residing on adjacent cells, leading to contact-dependent bidirectional signaling into neighboring cells. The signaling pathway downstream of the receptor is referred to as forward signaling while the signaling pathway downstream of the ephrin ligand is referred to as reverse signaling. Activated by the ligand ephrin- A1/EFNA1 regulates migration, integrin-mediated adhesion, prolifera
   6167..6391    +  polyA_signal   bGH poly(A) signal: bovine growth hormone polyadenylation signal
   6395..6416    +  promoter       SV40 promoter (fragment): SV40 enhancer and early promoter
   6437..112     +  rep_origin     f1 ori (across the origin) (sequence partly withheld): f1 bacteriophage origin of replication; arrow indicates direction of (+) strand synthesis
>Addgene plasmid #102737 | EphA2 1-427 pcDNA3.1 | addgene full sequence | sequence record 198287 | Addgene NGS Result
GGAACAACACTCAACCCTATCTCGGTCTATTCTTTTGATTTATAAGGGATTTTGCCGATTTCGGCCTATT
GGTTAAAAAATGAGCTGATTTAACAAAAATTTAACGCGAATTAATTCTGTGGAATGTGTGTCAGTTAGGG
TGTGGAAAGTCCCCAGGCTCCCCAGCAGGCAGAAGTATGCAAAGCATGCATCTCAATTAGTCAGCAACCA
GGTGTGGAAAGTCCCCAGGCTCCCCAGCAGGCAGAAGTATGCAAAGCATGCATCTCAATTAGTCAGCAAC
CATAGTCCCGCCCCTAACTCCGCCCATCCCGCCCCTAACTCCGCCCAGTTCCGCCCATTCTCCGCCCCAT
GGCTGACTAATTTTTTTTATTTATGCAGAGGCCGAGGCCGCCTCTGCCTCTGAGCTATTCCAGAAGTAGT
GAGGAGGCTTTTTTGGAGGCCTAGGCTTTTGCAAAAAGCTCCCGGGAGCTTGTATATCCATTTTCGGATC
TGATCAAGAGACAGGATGAGGATCGTTTCGCATGATTGAACAAGATGGATTGCACGCAGGTTCTCCGGCC
GCTTGGGTGGAGAGGCTATTCGGCTATGACTGGGCACAACAGACAATCGGCTGCTCTGATGCCGCCGTGT
TCCGGCTGTCAGCGCAGGGGCGCCCGGTTCTTTTTGTCAAGACCGACCTGTCCGGTGCCCTGAATGAACT
GCAGGACGAGGCAGCGCGGCTATCGTGGCTGGCCACGACGGGCGTTCCTTGCGCAGCTGTGCTCGACGTT
GTCACTGAAGCGGGAAGGGACTGGCTGCTATTGGGCGAAGTGCCGGGGCAGGATCTCCTGTCATCTCACC
TTGCTCCTGCCGAGAAAGTATCCATCATGGCTGATGCAATGCGGCGGCTGCATACGCTTGATCCGGCTAC
CTGCCCATTCGACCACCAAGCGAAACATCGCATCGAGCGAGCACGTACTCGGATGGAAGCCGGTCTTGTC
GATCAGGATGATCTGGACGAAGAGCATCAGGGGCTCGCGCCAGCCGAACTGTTCGCCAGGCTCAAGGCGC
GCATGCCCGACGGCGAGGATCTCGTCGTGACCCATGGCGATGCCTGCTTGCCGAATATCATGGTGGAAAA
TGGCCGCTTTTCTGGATTCATCGACTGTGGCCGGCTGGGTGTGGCGGACCGCTATCAGGACATAGCGTTG
GCTACCCGTGATATTGCTGAAGAGCTTGGCGGCGAATGGGCTGACCGCTTCCTCGTGCTTTACGGTATCG
CCGCTCCCGATTCGCAGCGCATCGCCTTCTATCGCCTTCTTGACGAGTTCTTCTGAGCGGGACTCTGGGG
TTCGCGAAATGACCGACCAAGCGACGCCCAACCTGCCATCACGAGATTTCGATTCCACCGCCGCCTTCTA
TGAAAGGTTGGGCTTCGGAATCGTTTTCCGGGACGCCGGCTGGATGATCCTCCAGCGCGGGGATCTCATG
CTGGAGTTCTTCGCCCACCCCAACTTGTTTATTGCAGCTTATAATGGTTACAAATAAAGCAATAGCATCA
CAAATTTCACAAATAAAGCATTTTTTTCACTGCATTCTAGTTGTGGTTTGTCCAAACTCATCAATGTATC
TTATCATGTCTGTATACCGTCGACCTCTAGCTAGAGCTTGGCGTAATCATGGTCATAGCTGTTTCCTGTG
TGAAATTGTTATCCGCTCACAATTCCACACAACATACGAGCCGGAAGCATAAAGTGTAAAGCCTGGGGTG
CCTAATGAGTGAGCTAACTCACATTAATTGCGTTGCGCTCACTGCCCGCTTTCCAGTCGGGAAACCTGTC
GTGCCAGCTGCATTAATGAATCGGCCAACGCGCGGGGAGAGGCGGTTTGCGTATTGGGCGCTCTTCCGCT
TCCTCGCTCACTGACTCGCTGCGCTCGGTCGTTCGGCTGCGGCGAGCGGTATCAGCTCACTCAAAGGCGG
TAATACGGTTATCCACAGAATCAGGGGATAACGCAGGAAAGAACATGTGAGCAAAAGGCCAGCAAAAGGC
CAGGAACCGTAAAAAGGCCGCGTTGCTGGCGTTTTTCCATAGGCTCCGCCCCCCTGACGAGCATCACAAA
AATCGACGCTCAAGTCAGAGGTGGCGAAACCCGACAGGACTATAAAGATACCAGGCGTTTCCCCCTGGAA
GCTCCCTCGTGCGCTCTCCTGTTCCGACCCTGCCGCTTACCGGATACCTGTCCGCCTTTCTCCCTTCGGG
AAGCGTGGCGCTTTCTCATAGCTCACGCTGTAGGTATCTCAGTTCGGTGTAGGTCGTTCGCTCCAAGCTG
GGCTGTGTGCACGAACCCCCCGTTCAGCCCGACCGCTGCGCCTTATCCGGTAACTATCGTCTTGAGTCCA
ACCCGGTAAGACACGACTTATCGCCACTGGCAGCAGCCACTGGTAACAGGATTAGCAGAGCGAGGTATGT
AGGCGGTGCTACAGAGTTCTTGAAGTGGTGGCCTAACTACGGCTACACTAGAAGAACAGTATTTGGTATC
TGCGCTCTGCTGAAGCCAGTTACCTTCGGAAAAAGAGTTGGTAGCTCTTGATCCGGCAAACAAACCACCG
CTGGTAGCGGTGGTTTTTTTGTTTGCAAGCAGCAGATTACGCGCAGAAAAAAAGGATCTCAAGAAGATCC
TTTGATCTTTTCTACGGGGTCTGACGCTCAGTGGAACGAAAACTCACGTTAAGGGATTTTGGTCATGAGA
TTATCAAAAAGGATCTTCACCTAGATCCTTTTAAATTAAAAATGAAGTTTTAAATCAATCTAAAGTATAT
ATGAGTAAACTTGGTCTGACAGTTACCAATGCTTAATCAGTGAGGCACCTATCTCAGCGATCTGTCTATT
TCGTTCATCCATAGTTGCCTGACTCCCCGTCGTGTAGATAACTACGATACGGGAGGGCTTACCATCTGGC
CCCAGTGCTGCAATGATACCGCGAGACCCACGCTCACCGGCTCCAGATTTATCAGCAATAAACCAGCCAG
CCGGAAGGGCCGAGCGCAGAAGTGGTCCTGCAACTTTATCCGCCTCCATCCAGTCTATTAATTGTTGCCG
GGAAGCTAGAGTAAGTAGTTCGCCAGTTAATAGTTTGCGCAACGTTGTTGCCATTGCTACAGGCATCGTG
GTGTCACGCTCGTCGTTTGGTATGGCTTCATTCAGCTCCGGTTCCCAACGATCAAGGCGAGTTACATGAT
CCCCCATGTTGTGCAAAAAAGCGGTTAGCTCCTTCGGTCCTCCGATCGTTGTCAGAAGTAAGTTGGCCGC
AGTGTTATCACTCATGGTTATGGCAGCACTGCATAATTCTCTTACTGTCATGCCATCCGTAAGATGCTTT
TCTGTGACTGGTGAGTACTCAACCAAGTCATTCTGAGAATAGTGTATGCGGCGACCGAGTTGCTCTTGCC
CGGCGTCAATACGGGATAATACCGCGCCACATAGCAGAACTTTAAAAGTGCTCATCATTGGAAAACGTTC
TTCGGGGCGAAAACTCTCAAGGATCTTACCGCTGTTGAGATCCAGTTCGATGTAACCCACTCGTGCACCC
AACTGATCTTCAGCATCTTTTACTTTCACCAGCGTTTCTGGGTGAGCAAAAACAGGAAGGCAAAATGCCG
CAAAAAAGGGAATAAGGGCGACACGGAAATGTTGAATACTCATACTCTTCCTTTTTCAATATTATTGAAG
CATTTATCAGGGTTATTGTCTCATGAGCGGATACATATTTGAATGTATTTAGAAAAATAAACAAATAGGG
GTTCCGCGCACATTTCCCCGAAAAGTGCCACCTGACGTCGACGGATCGGGAGATCTCCCGATCCCCTATG
GTGCACTCTCAGTACAATCTGCTCTGATGCCGCATAGTTAAGCCAGTATCTGCTCCCTGCTTGTGTGTTG
GAGGTCGCTGAGTAGTGCGCGAGCAAAATTTAAGCTACAACAAGGCAAGGCTTGACCGACAATTGCATGA
AGAATCTGCTTAGGGTTAGGCGTTTTGCGCTGCTTCGCGATGTACGGGCCAGATATACGCGTTGACATTG
ATTATTGACTAGTTATTAATAGTAATCAATTACGGGGTCATTAGTTCATAGCCCATATATGGAGTTCCGC
GTTACATAACTTACGGTAAATGGCCCGCCTGGCTGACCGCCCAACGACCCCCGCCCATTGACGTCAATAA
TGACGTATGTTCCCATAGTAACGCCAATAGGGACTTTCCATTGACGTCAATGGGTGGAGTATTTACGGTA
AACTGCCCACTTGGCAGTACATCAAGTGTATCATATGCCAAGTACGCCCCCTATTGACGTCAATGACGGT
AAATGGCCCGCCTGGCATTATGCCCAGTACATGACCTTATGGGACTTTCCTACTTGGCAGTACATCTACG
TATTAGTCATCGCTATTACCATGGTGATGCGGTTTTGGCAGTACATCAATGGGCGTGGATAGCGGTTTGA
CTCACGGGGATTTCCAAGTCTCCACCCCATTGACGTCAATGGGAGTTTGTTTTGGCACCAAAATCAACGG
GACTTTCCAAAATGTCGTAACAACTCCGCCCCATTGACGCAAATGGGCGGTAGGCGTGTACGGTGGGAGG
TCTATATAAGCAGAGCTCTCTGGCTAACTAGAGAACCCACTGCTTACTGGCTTATCGAAATTAATACGAC
TCACTATAGGGAGACCCAAGCTGGCTAGTTAAGCTTGGTACCGAGCTCGGATCCACTAGTCCAGTGTGGT
GGAATTCGCTATGGAGCTCCGGGCAGTCGGTTTCTGCCTGGCGCTGCTGTGGGGTTGCGCGCTGGCGGCC
GCGGCGGCACAGGGAAAGGAAGTTGTTTTGTTGGACTTCGCAGCAATGAAGGGAGAGCTCGGCTGGCTCA
CGCACCCCTATGGCAAAGGGTGGGACCTGATGCAGAACATCATGGACGACATGCCTATCTACATGTACTC
GGTGTGCAACGTGGTATCCGGCGACCAGGACAACTGGCTCCGCACCAACTGGGTGTACCGGGAGGAGGCC
GAGCGCATCTTTATTGAGCTCAAGTTCACGGTGCGAGACTGTAACAGCTTCCCGGGTGGCGCCAGCTCCT
GCAAAGAGACCTTCAACCTCTACTATGCAGAGTCAGATGTGGACTATGGCACCAACTTCCAGAAGCGCCA
GTTCACCAAGATTGACACCATCGCCCCTGACGAGATCACGGTCAGCAGTGACTTCGAGGCTCGCAACGTC
AAGCTGAACGTAGAGGAGCGCATGGTGGGGCCCCTTACCCGGAAGGGCTTCTACCTGGCCTTCCAGGACA
TCGGCGCCTGCGTGGCGCTGCTCTCCGTTCGCGTCTACTACAAGAAGTGTCCCGAGATGCTGCAGAGCTT
GGCTCGCTTCCCCGAGACCATTGCTGTCGCTGTTTCCGATACACAACCCCTGGCCACGGTGGCCGGTACC
TGCGTGGACCATGCCGTGGTGCCTTATGGGGGCGAGGGGCCTCTCATGCACTGCACGGTGGATGGCGAGT
GGCTGGTGCCCATCGGGCAGTGCCTGTGCCAGGAAGGCTACGAGAAGGTCGAGGATGCCTGCCGAGCCTG
TTCTCCAGGATTCTTCAAGTCTGAGGCATCTGAGAGCCCTTGCCTGGAGTGTCCAGAGCATACCCTGCCA
TCCACAGAGGGTGCCACCTCCTGCCAGTGTGAAGAAGGCTATTTCAGGGCACCTGAGGACCCACTGTCCA
TGTCTTGCACACGTCCACCCTCTGCCCCTAACTACCTCACGGCCATTGGCATGGGTGCCAAAGTAGAACT
GCGTTGGACAGCTCCCAAGGACACTGGTGGCCGCCAGGACATTGTCTACAGTGTCACTTGTGAACAGTGC
TGGCCAGAGTCTGGCGAGTGTGGGCCCTGTGAGGCCAGCGTGCGCTATTCAGAACCTCCTCACGCCCTGA
CCCGCACGAGTGTGACAGTCAGTGACCTGGAGCCCCACATGAACTATACCTTCGCTGTCGAAGCACGCAA
TGGCGTCTCAGGCCTGGTGACTAGCCGAAGCTTCCTCGAGTCTAGAGGGCCCTTCGAACAAAAACTCATC
TCAGAAGAGGATCTGAATATGCATACCGGTCATCATCACCATCACCATTGAGTTTAAACCCGCTGATCAG
CCTCGACTGTGCCTTCTAGTTGCCAGCCATCTGTTGTTTGCCCCTCCCCCGTGCCTTCCTTGACCCTGGA
AGGTGCCACTCCCACTGTCCTTTCCTAATAAAATGAGGAAATTGCATCGCATTGTCTGAGTAGGTGTCAT
TCTATTCTGGGGGGTGGGGTGGGGCAGGACAGCAAGGGGGAGGATTGGGAAGACAATAGCAGGCATGCTG
GGGATGCGGTGGGCTCTATGGCTTCTGAGGCGGAAAGAACCAGCTGGGGCTCTAGGGGGTATCCCC
[124 nt withheld, positions 6437-6560]
C
[91 nt withheld, positions 6562-6652]
A
[49 nt withheld, positions 6654-6702]
CCTTTGACGTTGGAGTCCACGTTCTTTAATAGTGGACTCTTGTTCCAAACT
